Addgene plasmid #245137: pJAK013
Purpose: Expression plasmid with the constitutive Pcwp2 promoter driving expression of the C. difficile secA2 gene and adding an N-term SNAP tag
Depositing lab: Robert Fagan. Depositing organization: University of Sheffield. Publication: A set of genetic tools for use in Clostridioides difficile and related species. Fisher H, de Lussy Kubisa L, Jakhmola A, Walker E, Kirk JA, Oatley P, Chaudhuri RR, Douce GR, Ormsby MJ, Fagan RP. Microbiology (Reading). 2026 Feb;172(2). doi: 10.1099/mic.0.001665. PubMed 41712450.
Backbone
  Vector backbone: pMTL960
  Backbone manufacturer: Nigel P Minton
  Vector type: Bacterial Expression
Growth in bacteria
  Bacterial resistance: Chloramphenicol, 25 μg/mL
  Growth temperature: 37°C
  Growth strain: DH5alpha
  Copy number: High Copy
Gene/Insert
  Gene/Insert name: Pcwp2-SNAP-secA2
  Species: Synthetic
  Promoter: Pcwp2
  Tag / fusion protein: SNAP (N terminal on insert)
  Cloning method: Restriction Enzyme; 5′ cloning site KpnI (unknown if destroyed); 3′ cloning site BamHI (unknown if destroyed)
Resource information
  A portion of this plasmid was derived from a plasmid made by: pFT46 (10.1371/journal.pgen.1003782)
Terms and licenses: Academic/Nonprofit Terms; Industry Terms: Not Available to Industry
How to cite: pJAK013 was a gift from Robert Fagan (Addgene plasmid # 245137 ; http://n2t.net/addgene:245137 ; RRID:Addgene_245137)
