[The description below was written by a language model from this plasmid's Addgene catalogue record and pLannotate feature annotations shown in this document.]
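Description:
pJAK013 is a bacterial expression plasmid built on the pMTL960 backbone, an E. coli–Clostridium shuttle-type vector, and designed to produce a SNAP-tagged version of the Clostridioides difficile SecA2 protein. In E. coli it is maintained at high copy from a ColE1/pUC-type origin and selected with chloramphenicol through catP, the Clostridium perfringens chloramphenicol acetyltransferase gene, a marker that also functions in clostridia. An incP origin of transfer together with traJ and a fragment of traI allows the plasmid to be mobilised by conjugation from a suitable E. coli donor into a recipient. The annotated features account for only part of the roughly 9.5 kb sequence. The large unannotated region beyond the expression cassette presumably carries the Gram-positive replication functions of the backbone, but the feature table does not identify them.

The payload is a Pcwp2-SNAP-secA2 cassette, cloned between KpnI and BamHI sites and lying on the reverse strand. The constitutive Pcwp2 promoter, which is recorded in the catalogue entry but not picked up by the automated annotation, drives a single fusion in which the SNAP tag sits at the N terminus of SecA2. The SNAP coding region is annotated as a fragment of human MGMT because the tag is an engineered derivative of that alkyltransferase. It reacts covalently with benzylguanine-based substrates, allowing specific fluorescent labelling without the oxygen-dependent maturation that limits GFP-type reporters in anaerobes. SecA2 is the accessory ATPase motor of the Sec translocase in C. difficile. The very short "PGK1 terminator" hit is most likely a spurious match. Part of the plasmid derives from pFT46, and it belongs to a set of genetic tools for C. difficile and related species, suited to labelling or localising SecA2.
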