Features (pLannotate 1.2.2; 8 found; start..end, strand, type, name):
      1..589     +  rep_origin     ori: high-copy-number ColE1/pMB1/pBR322/pUC origin of replication
    952..1572    +  CDS            catP: CAT2_CLOPF - Protein inferred from homology: Swiss-Prot protein existence level 3. This enzyme is an effector of chloramphenicol resistance in bacteria. From Clostridium perfringens.
   1951..2060    +  oriT           oriT: incP origin of transfer
   2093..2464    +  CDS            traJ: oriT-recognizing protein; traJ
   2502..2597    +  CDS            traI (fragment): TRAI6_ECOLX - Experimental evidence at protein level: Swiss-Prot protein existence level 1. The initiation process of transfer DNA synthesis requires the interaction of at least three plasmid-specific components (TraH, I, and J) at the transfer origin resulting in the assembly of a specialised nucleoprotein complex - the relaxosome. Site- and strand-specific cleavage at the transfer origin is dependent on TraI and TraJ. From Escherichia coli.
   2832..5171    -  CDS            secA2: SECA2_CLOD6 - Experimental evidence at protein level: Swiss-Prot protein existence level 1. Part of the Sec protein translocase complex. Interacts with the SecYEG preprotein conducting channel. Has a central role in coupling the hydrolysis of ATP to the transfer of proteins into and across the cell membrane, serving as an ATP-driven molecular motor driving the stepwise translocation of polypeptide chains across the membrane. From Clostridioides difficile (strain 630) (Peptoclostridium difficile).
   5178..5732    -  CDS            MGMT (fragment): MGMT_HUMAN - Experimental evidence at protein level: Swiss-Prot protein existence level 1. Involved in the cellular defense against the biological effects of O6-methylguanine (O6-MeG) and O4-methylthymine (O4-MeT) in DNA. Repairs the methylated nucleobase in DNA by stoichiometrically transferring the methyl group to a cysteine residue in the enzyme. This is a suicide reaction: the enzyme is irreversibly inactivated. From Homo sapiens (Human).
   5854..5874    +  terminator     PGK1 terminator (fragment): S. cerevisae PGK1; transcription terminator for 3-phosphoglycerate kinase gene
>Addgene plasmid #245137 | pJAK013 | addgene full sequence | sequence record 495309 | Addgene NGS Result
TTGAGATCCTTTTTTTCTGCGCGTAATCTGCTGCTTGCAAACAAAAAAACCACCGCTACCAGCGGTGGTT
TGTTTGCCGGATCAAGAGCTACCAACTCTTTTTCCGAAGGTAACTGGCTTCAGCAGAGCGCAGATACCAA
ATACTGTTCTTCTAGTGTAGCCGTAGTTAGGCCACCACTTCAAGAACTCTGTAGCACCGCCTACATACCT
CGCTCTGCTAATCCTGTTACCAGTGGCTGCTGCCAGTGGCGATAAGTCGTGTCTTACCGGGTTGGACTCA
AGACGATAGTTACCGGATAAGGCGCAGCGGTCGGGCTGAACGGGGGGTTCGTGCACACAGCCCAGCTTGG
AGCGAACGACCTACACCGAACTGAGATACCTACAGCGTGAGCTATGAGAAAGCGCCACGCTTCCCGAAGG
GAGAAAGGCGGACAGGTATCCGGTAAGCGGCAGGGTCGGAACAGGAGAGCGCACGAGGGAGCTTCAAGGG
GGAAACGCCTGGTATCTTTATAGTCCTGTCGGGTTTCGCCACCTCTGACTTGAGCGTCGATTTTTGTGAT
GCTCGTCAGGGGGGCGGAGCCTATGGAAAAACGCCAGCAACGCGGCCTTTTTACGGTTCCTGGCCTTTTG
CTGGCCTTTTGCTCACATGTTCTTTCCTGCGTTATCCCCTGATTCTGTGGATAACCGTATTACCGCCTTT
GAGTGAGCTGATACCGCTCGCCGCAGCCGAACGACCGAGCGCAGCGAGTCAGTGAGCGAGGAAGCGGAAG
AGCGCTCGGCCGGGGATCGATCCCCGGGTACGTACCCGGCAGTTTTTCTTTTTCGGCAAGTGTTCAAGAA
GTTATTAAGTCGGGAGTGCAGTCGAAGTGGGCAAGTTGAAAAATTCACAAAAATGTGGTATAATATCTTT
GTTCATTAGAGCGATAAACTTGAATTTGAGAGGGAACTTAGATGGTATTTGAAAAAATTGATAAAAATAG
TTGGAACAGAAAAGAGTATTTTGACCACTACTTTGCAAGTGTACCTTGTACCTACAGCATGACCGTTAAA
GTGGATATCACACAAATAAAGGAAAAGGGAATGAAACTATATCCTGCAATGCTTTATTATATTGCAATGA
TTGTAAACCGCCATTCAGAGTTTAGGACGGCAATCAATCAAGATGGTGAATTGGGGATATATGATGAGAT
GATACCAAGCTATACAATATTTCACAATGATACTGAAACATTTTCCAGCCTTTGGACTGAGTGTAAGTCT
GACTTTAAATCATTTTTAGCAGATTATGAAAGTGATACGCAACGGTATGGAAACAATCATAGAATGGAAG
GAAAGCCAAATGCTCCGGAAAACATTTTTAATGTATCTATGATACCGTGGTCAACCTTCGATGGCTTTAA
TCTGAATTTGCAGAAAGGATATGATTATTTGATTCCTATTTTTACTATGGGGAAATATTATAAAGAAGAT
AACAAAATTATACTTCCTTTGGCAATTCAAGTTCATCACGCAGTATGTGACGGATTTCACATTTGCCGTT
TTGTAAACGAATTGCAGGAATTGATAAATAGTTAACTTCAGGTTTGTCTGTAACTAAAAACAAGTATTTA
AGCAAAAACATCGTAGAAATACGGTGTTTTTTGTTACCCTAAAATCTACAATTTTATACATAACCACAGG
TTAGTACAAAGACCTTGTGTTTCTTTTTGAAAGGCTTAAAACAAGGATTTTTCCTTGATTTAAGCCCCGA
AAAGCAACACAACCAAGGTTTTAGTATCAATCTGTGGTTTTTATATTTTCAGAGACCGGTCAGATCTGCA
GAATTCGCCCTTCCTGCTTCGGGGTCATTATAGCGATTTTTTCGGTATATCCATCCTTTTTCGCACGATA
TACAGGATTTTGCCAAAGGGTTCGTGTAGACTTTCCTTGGTGTATCCAACGGCGTCAGCCGGGCAGGATA
GGTGAAGTAGGCCCACCCGCGAGCGGGTGTTCCTTCTTCACTGTCCCTTATTCGCACCTGGCGGTGCTCA
ACGGGAATCCTGCTCTGCGAGGCTGGCCGGCTACCGCCGGCGTAACAGATGAGGGCAAGCGGATGGCTGA
TGAAACCAAGCCAACCAGGAAGGGCAGCCCACCTATCAAGGTGTACTGCCTTCCAGACGAACGAAGAGCG
ATTGAGGAAAAGGCGGCGGCGGCCGGCATGAGCCTGTCGGCCTACCTGCTGGCCGTCGGCCAGGGCTACA
AAATCACGGGCGTCGTGGACTATGAGCACGTCCGCGAGCTGGCCCGCATCAATGGCGACCTGGGCCGCCT
GGGCGGCCTGCTGAAACTCTGGCTCACCGACGACCCGCGCACGGCGCGGTTCGGTGATGCCACGATCCTC
GCCCTGCTGGCGAAGATCGAAGAGAAGCAGGACGAGCTTGGCAAGGTCATGATGGGCGTGGTCCGCCCGA
GGGCAGAGCCATGACTTTTTTAGCCGCTAAAACGGCCGGGGGGTGCGCGTGATTGCCAAGCACGTCCCCA
TGCGCTCCATCAAGAAGAGCGACTTCGCGGAGCTGGTGAAGTACATCACCGACGAGCAAGGCAAGACCGA
TCCCCTACTACTGACAGCTTCCAAGGAGCTAAAGAGGTCCCTAGCGCAGCCTAAGGGCGAATTCCAGCAC
ACTGGCGGCCGTTACTAGTGGATCCCTTTTTTCCGTATTTCTCACACAGAAAAAGAAGCTGATTTTCAGC
TTCTTTTTCATTTGTATTCCTTAATTATTTAATTGTAATTACAATATAAAGAATCAAAATACTTTATTTT
TCATTTAATAAAAATTACATGAACTTTTTTAGTTAAATTTATATAAGTATTGCACTGTTGCTTCCCTTAT
ATTTTTATTTAAAGCTTCAAACATGTCATATCCTTCTAAAGCATATTCCTTAAATGGGTCTTTTTGAGCA
TAAGATTTAAGACCTATATACTGTTTTAACTGTTCCATAGCATCTATATGATCTATCCAGTATTGATCAA
CCACTTTTAAAAGTACTGTTTTTTCTAACTCTGCAACCTTATCAATACCAAGCATCATCTTTTTCAAGTC
ATAAACTCTTTTTGAAATTTCATATGTGCTATCAATTATCTCTTGGACACTTTTTTTATCTACACCAGGT
ATTAGTAATGTATCTGCTGGCATAAATGTACTATATAAATGTTTAAAATATCCATAATAATCTCTTTTTC
TTCCAATTAAATAAGTTTCTCCTGCTTCTTGTATGATGTCTTTAACCATTTTTTGAATATCTTCTTGTAT
ATCTTCATCATTTAACACTTTATTTCTTTCATTATATATAACTTTTCTTTGCTCATTAATAGTATCATCA
TATTTAAGAACATTTTTTCTTATTTCAAAATTTTTACCTTCTACACCTTTTTGCGCTCTTTCTATAGCTC
TTGTAAGTGCTTTACTTTCAATAGCCGTATTTTCGTTTGAACTTGTTCTCTTCATAAGTTTCTCTATAGT
TTTTCCACCATAAAGCTTTATTACATCATCTTCAAGACTTACAAAGAATCTTGATGTACCTGGGTCTCCT
TGACGACCAGAACGCCCTCTAAGCTGATTATCAATTCTTCTTGATTCGTGTCTTTCTGTTCCTATAACAT
AAAGTCCACCTAAATCTTTAACTTCTTGTTCTTCTTCTTTATCTCCTGCACCTAGAGAAATATCTGTTCC
TCTACCTGCCATATTTGTAGCAATCGTTATAGCATCTAATTTACCGGCTTTAGAAATTATCTCTGCCTCT
TTATCATGTTGTTTAGCATTTAAGACTTGATGCTTAATACCTTGTTTTTTAAGCATTTTAGACAGCTTCT
CAGATTTTTCAACAGAAACTGTTCCCACAAGTATTGGCTGTCTAGTCTTATGTATCCTTATTATTTCTTC
TACAACAGCACTATACTTTTCTTCTTCTGTTTTAAATACCTTATCATGTAAATCAGCTCTAATAACTGGT
CTATTAGTTGGTATTTGGACAACATTTAATTTATAGATTGACTCAAATTCCCCTTCTTCTGTCTTTGCAG
TACCAGTCATACCAGAAAGTTTTTCATATAGTCTGAAGAAATTTTGATAAGTCACAGTAGCCATAGTTTT
AGATTCATTCTTTATCTCAACACCTTCTTTTGCTTCTATAGCTTGGTGAAGTCCATCTGTATATCTTCTA
CCATCCATTACTCTTCCTGTAAATTCGTCAACTATCATTACTTCTCCATTTGAAATAACATAGTCAACAT
CTTTTTCCATAAGCTTATGACCTCTTAAAGCTTGATTTATATGATGATATAATTCTATGTTCTTTATATC
AGTAAGGTTTGTTATACCAAAAAATGACTCAGCTTTACTTATACCACTTGCTGTTAATGCTATAGTTTTA
TCTTTTCTGTCCAGCTCAAAGTCTTCTTCTTTAACAGTTTTTACAAAGCTATTTGCTAACTCATAAAGTT
TTAAATCTTCATCACCATCTCCTGCAATAATAAGTGGAGTTCTGGCTTCATCTATTAATATTGAGTCAAC
TTCATCTACTATAGCAAAATTTAGTTCCCTTTGTACTTTATGAGATAAATCTGGCACCATATTATCTCTT
AAATAATCAAATCCAAATTCACTATTTGTACCATAAGTTATATCACATTTATATTGTTGTTTTCTTATAT
TTGGGTCTTGGTTAGATATAATTACTCCTACTGTCATTCCAAGAGATTCATAAACTGGGCTCATAAGCTC
CTTATCACGTTCTGCCAGGTAATCATTTACTGTGATTACATGTACACCCTTACCTGTAAGGGCATTTAAA
TATACTGGTGCTACTTCAACTAGAGTTTTACCTTCACCAGTTTTCATCTCTGCTATCTTTCCTTGATGTA
TTACTATTCCACCAATTAATTGAACTCTATATTGACGCATTCCCAATTTTCTTTTTGATACTTCTCTTAC
TACAGCAAATGCTTCTGGAAGTATATCATCTAAGGTTTCACCTTTTTTAAGTCTATTTTTAAATATAGCT
GTCATGTCTTTTAGTTCTTCATATGATAGATTTTTCATACTATCTTCTAATGCATCTATTTTATCTACTA
TAACATTCAATTTCTTTATTTCTTGCTCATCTGCTTTGTCAAGTATCGAATCTATAACTGACTCGAGAGC
AGCTGCCCCAAGTCCTGGTTTCCCCAAACGATGTCCTTCATGTGCCAAAAGCCATTCTTTAACAGCTAAT
CCACCTTCATAACCCCCGACCGCACCACTGGATGAAACGACTCTATGACATGGAATAAGAATCGGTACGG
GGTTTCCTGAAAGTGCTGTCTTTACTGCTGCAGTAGCTGCGGGATTTCCCGCTAAGGCAGCTAATTGTTG
ATAGGATATTACTTCCCCAAATTTGACAACTTTTAGTAATTTCCATAAAACTTGTCTGGTGAAAGATTCT
TGTTGAAATACAGGATGGTGAAGAGCTGGAACCGGAAATTCTTCTATAGCCTCAGGCTGGTGAAAATACG
CATTTAGCCATGCGGTTGCTTGCATTAATGGCTCTGGACCACCCAAAACGGCTGCTGGTGCGGGCACTTC
AACAGCATCAGCAGCACTAGTACCTTTACCAAGTAATTTGATTTCATGAAGTCCTTGTTCGCAACCTGAA
AGTTCCAATTTGCCTAATGGGCTGTCAAGTGTGGTTCTCTTCATTTCACAATCTTTATCCATAGTAGTTC
CTCCGAGCTCTTATTATTTTTTCCTTATTTACCAATTATAATATATATTTGATATTATTTCAATAAATGA
GACTTATTGTAATAATTAACCAAAAGATATAAACTTTTTCTTATATTTTATTTTTTTAATATTTATGTAT
ACAAAAAAGTAACAAAATTGTAATTTTTTTTAATAATGCGGCCGCGGTACCAAGCTAGCTTGATGCAGAA
TTCGCCCTTAAGTCTAAAAATTAGGGGAGATGTAAGGATTTGGGAAAAATAGAAGATGTTATAATCATAA
ATATGGTATTCGTAGGCTTAAAGTCAAAAAGGAGGTGAAATATAAATAGATTTTTAGCTAAATTAAGTAA
GAAATAGGAGGAGATTTATTGAACAAAAAATTAGAAAAACCATTTGTATATAAGAGAGAGTACGATTTGA
CTGGATATGATGTTGAAATTTTACAAAAATATGAGTTAGAACAAGCAATATATGTTTATGTTGGGAGTAG
TTGTGCATATAACATGAGAGCTAGAAGTAGTAAATGGAGATACCATATAAGAACAAATAATAAGTCTATA
TGTTGTAACATTAAAAATTTTATACATAACTTGGAATTGTTTTATAAAATGGAATTAAAGTTGTCAGATA
ATATTATTAATGATAAGCTATACTATAGCAATATAGCAGAGTTTGAAGAATTTGAAACACTAGAAAAAGC
TAGAGAGGTAGAAAGTACTATTATAAGTCAATATCAATTTTTAGATTCTATAAATCATATGTTAAAACAA
AAAATAATTTTATTGAGTAATAAGGATAGTGTGTTAAACATAACTAAAAATGGAAATACAAATTATTTGA
AAGTAAAAAATAAATACATAGAAAAACATAAGAACAAGCCAATAATGAGATACCATATCAACTGTCAATT
CAATACAGATGGAAGTGTCAAAAGTATTACACAGGAGTTTGAACCAATATTGGAATTAAACAAAAAAAAT
ACCCTAAGCCGACCAAGCAGAGTATTTTTAAAATAATATTTTAAGATAACAACAAAATGAGATAATACTA
CTAGACAATGACAACTCAACTACCAATTGAGTTTATGGAGCTACCAACTCCAATATCGGTCTAACTGATT
AAGTATCTGTAGTTATATAATAATATTGCTATCAATTTTAGCATCTTAACAATATTATTATACATACTAA
GCTAAAATTATTCAATAGTTGTAAAAGTTGATTAGTCAATAAGTATATATTTAATGTAGTGTTATCTCTT
AAAAAAACTAGATAAGGAGATAATAAATATATGGAACAATTAGATTCAAAATATAAGTTGAAAAAATTTC
TAATGGCAGTATTTAGAGATGGTATAGGACAAGGAAATAATCTTATTGATAATGAATATGTTAGAGTATT
TCAAAATAATAAAAGTAATAGTAAACAATTAGAACTCGGAGAAGAATTTAAAGAATATAGTAAAACAACT
TTTTTTAAAAATATAGATGATATAGTAGAATTTACCTTCGCAAAAAATATTTATTATGAAAATACATTTT
TTAACCTATGTACAACTGATGGAAAAGCAGGAACCAATGAAAACTTAATAAATAGATATGCATTAGGATT
TGATTTTGACAAAAAAGAATTAGGACAAGGTTTTAATTATAAAGATATAATTAATTTATTTACTAAGATA
GGATTACATTATCATATCCTAGTTGATAGTGGAAATGGATTCCATGTTTATGTGCTAATTAATAAAACTA
ATAACATTAAGTTAGTATCAGAAGTTACAAATACATTAATAAATAAATTGGGTGCAGATAAACAAGCAAA
TTTATCTACTCAAGTATTAAGAGTACCTTATACATATAATATTAAAAATACTACTAAACAAGTAAAAATA
ATACACCAAGACAAAAATATATATAGATATGACATAGAAAAGTTAGCTAAAAAATATTGCAAAGATGTAA
AAACAGTAGGTAATACTAATACAAAATATATATTAGATAGTAAGCTACCAAATTGTATAGTAGATATTTT
AAAAAATGGTAGTAAAGATGGACATAAAAACCTAGATTTGCAAAAAATAGTTGTGACTTTAAGATTGAGG
AATAAAAGTTTAAGTCAAGTAATATCCGTTGCTAGAGAATGGAACTATATATCACAAAATAGTCTTTCAA
ATAGTGAGCTAGAATATCAAGTCAAGTATATGTATGAGAAGCTTAAAACGGTTAATTTTGGTTGTACAGG
TTGTGAGTTTAATAGTGATTGTTGGAATAAAATAGAATCAGATTTTATATATAGTGATGAAGATACTTTG
TTCAATATGCCACATAAGCACTCAAAGGATTTGAAATATAAGAATAGGAAAGGGGTTAAAATAATGACTG
GTAATCAATTGTTTATCTATAATGTGTTACTTAACAATAAAGATAGAGAATTAAACATAGACGATATAAT
GGAGCTGATAACCTATAAACGTAAGAAGAAAGTTAAAAACATTGTTATGAGTGAAAAGACATTAAGAGAA
ACATTAAAAGAACTTCAACATAATGATTATATTACAAAAACAAAAGGTGTTACAAAGCTAGGAATAAAAG
ATACATACAATGTAAAAGAAGTTAGATGTAATATAGATAAACAATATACTATTAGTTACTTTGTTACCAT
GGCAGTAATTTGGGGAATAATTTCAACTGAAGAATTAAGATTATATACTCATATGAGATATAAGCAAGAT
TTATTGGTCAAAGATGATAAAATAAAAGGAAATATATTAAGAATTAATCAAGAGGAATTAGCAAAAGATT
TAGGAGTAACACAGCAAAGAATTTCAAATATGATAGAATCTTTATTAGATACTAAAATTTTAGATGTATG
GGAAACTAAAATAAATGATAGAGGATTTATGTACTATACATATAGATTAAACAAGTAGATTTTTGATAGG
ATTAGAATTGATTTTCTAGTCCTATTTTTATGCAAAAAAACTAATTAATAAAAATTTCTTTTGGTAAAAT
AATTGTACGAGAATTGCAAAAAAAAAATGGCATCAAAGTATTGAAATTAAGCCGTTTTAAAAATTTCTTT
TGGTAAAATAATTGTACATATATATGTAGTATATATATATATGTTTTTTAGAGAATGTATAACTAGAATA
TAGAGCTAGAATATAGAGAATGTATAACTAGAATATAGAGCTAGAATATAGAGAATGTATAACTAGAATA
TAGAGCTAGAATATAGAGAATGTATAACTAGAATATAGAGCTAGAATATAGAGAATGTATAACTAGAATA
TAGAGCTAGAATATAGAGAATGTATAACTAGAATATAGAGCTAGAATATAGAGAATGTATAACTAGAATA
TAGAGCTAGAATCCTAATTAGTAGGTGCTTTTTTAAAACAAGTTAAAAATCAAAAATAGTATTAGTAAGC
ATTGGAAATGCTAGATTCTAAAATAGAAAAGTAAAAAATTGGTGCACTATCTAAACTTATCTATATCGCT
TTTTCCGTCGTTTGGTTCTCTAGTTACGATACAGGGGATATGCTTATATTGAGTTATAGTACTAATCAGT
GCTTAATATAGTTAATAAAATTATAGTTACCATAGTTTAGTAACTATGATGTATGTTAGTTAGAAACTTG
CATTTCATGACCAAAATCCCTTAACGTGAGTTTTCGTTCCACTGAGCGTCAGACCCCGTAGAAAAGATCA
AAGGATCTTC
